Addgene plasmid #249155: pPD231 PPH-T2A-dCas9-NFZ-P2A-BFP
Purpose: Overexpression of PPH-T2A-dCas9-NFZ-P2A-BFP and blasticidin resistance gene. Contains Cp36 recombination site.
Depositing lab: Michael Bassik. Depositing organization: Stanford University. Publication: Reduced Cas9 transgene silencing by incorporation of intron sequences. Arana S, Du PP, Vaughan-Jackson A, Enright N, Spees K, Valbuena R, Garcia CA, Nguyen T, Venida A, Seczynska M, Bintu L, Lehner PJ, Prolo LM, Bassik MC. Nat Commun. 2025 Nov 27;16(1):10656. doi: 10.1038/s41467-025-65669-0. PubMed 41309578.
Backbone
  Vector backbone: pPD008
  Vector type: Mammalian Expression, CRISPR ; Cp36 donor DNA
  Selectable markers: Blasticidin
Growth in bacteria
  Bacterial resistance: Ampicillin, 100 μg/mL
  Growth temperature: 30°C
  Growth strain: NEB Stable
  Copy number: High Copy
Gene/Insert
  Gene/Insert name: PPH-T2A-dCas9-NFZ-P2A-mTagBFP2
  Species: S. pyogenes Cas9, synthetic
  Promoter: EF1a
  Cloning method: Gibson Cloning
Terms and licenses: Academic/Nonprofit Terms; Industry Terms: Not Available to Industry
How to cite: pPD231 PPH-T2A-dCas9-NFZ-P2A-BFP was a gift from Michael Bassik (Addgene plasmid # 249155 ; http://n2t.net/addgene:249155 ; RRID:Addgene_249155)
