[The description below was written by a language model from this plasmid's Addgene catalogue record and pLannotate feature annotations shown in this document.]
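Description:
pPD231 PPH-T2A-dCas9-NFZ-P2A-BFP is a 13.8 kb mammalian expression and CRISPR plasmid built on the pPD008 backbone and catalogued as a Cp36 donor DNA. It is intended to be integrated into a mammalian genome through a Cp36 recombination site. That site is mentioned in the catalogue entry but is not annotated in the feature table, so its position is not recorded. In bacteria the plasmid replicates from a high-copy ColE1/pUC-type origin and is selected with ampicillin (AmpR). In mammalian cells, a separate cassette of the human UbC promoter, blasticidin S deaminase and a synthetic poly(A) signal provides blasticidin selection.

The main payload is a single EF-1α promoter-driven open reading frame that encodes a two-component CRISPR activation system. The first part, "PPH", is the PP7 bacteriophage coat protein fused to a RelA/p65 fragment and the HSF1 activation domain. PP7 coat protein is an RNA-binding protein, so this activator module would presumably be recruited through PP7 hairpins in a guide RNA scaffold, although the record does not describe the guide. According to the construct name, a T2A peptide follows, though it is not annotated. Next comes a nucleoplasmin NLS and catalytically dead S. pyogenes Cas9, followed by a 3xFLAG tag and "NFZ", a compact activator made of fragments of human NCOA3, FOXO3 and ZNF473. A P2A peptide then releases mTagBFP2 as a blue fluorescent reporter of expression, and the transcript ends at an SV40 poly(A) signal.

The expression unit is flanked by β-globin insulator elements, and bacterial rrnG and T7 terminators lie on either side of it. The plasmid comes from work on reducing Cas9 transgene silencing and serves for stable, selectable expression of a dCas9 activator.
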