Features (pLannotate 1.2.2; 28 found; start..end, strand, type, name):
    172..236     -  CDS            bla(M) (fragment): β-lactamase lacking the signal sequence; bla(M); allows cytosolic expression of β-lactamase
    500..1709    +  promoter       UbC promoter: human ubiquitin C promoter
   1713..2111    +  CDS            BSD: blasticidin S deaminase; Aspergillus terreus BSD; confers resistance to blasticidin
   2138..2186    +  polyA_signal   poly(A) signal: synthetic polyadenylation signal
   2452..3312    +  CDS            AmpR: β-lactamase; bla; confers resistance to ampicillin, carbenicillin, and related antibiotics
   3325..3461    +  terminator     rrnG terminator: transcription terminator from the E. coli ribosomal RNA rrnG operon (Albrechtsen et al., 1991)
   3613..3684    +  misc_feature   5' β-globin insulator: insulator upstream of the human β-globin locus (Farrell et al., 2002)
   3689..3735    -  terminator     T7 terminator: transcription terminator for bacteriophage T7 RNA polymerase
   3753..3801    -  polyA_signal   poly(A) signal: synthetic polyadenylation signal
   3942..5120    +  promoter       EF-1α promoter: strong constitutive promoter for human elongation factor EF-1α
   5288..5650    +  CDS            COAT_BPPP7: Experimental evidence at protein level: Swiss-Prot protein existence level 1. Forms the phage shell; binds to the phage RNA. From Pseudomonas phage PP7 (Bacteriophage PP7).
   5658..5675    -  protein_bind   attB2 (fragment): mutant version of attB; core recombination site for the Gateway® BP reaction BP Clonase™
   5762..6304    +  CDS            Rela (fragment): TF65_MOUSE - Also known as Nfkb3. Experimental evidence at protein level: Swiss-Prot protein existence level 1. NF-kappa-B is a pleiotropic transcription factor present in almost all cell types and is the endpoint of a series of signal transduction events that are initiated by a vast array of stimuli related to many biological processes such as inflammation, immunity, differentiation, cell growth, tumorigenesis and apoptosis. NF-kappa-B is a homo- or heterodimeric complex formed by the Rel-like domain- containing proteins RELA/p65, RELB, NFKB1/p105, NFKB1/p50, REL and NFKB2/p52. The heterodime
   6329..6700    +  CDS            HSF1: C-terminal activation domain from the human heat shock transcription factor HSF1
   6773..6820    +  CDS            nucleoplasmin NLS: bipartite nuclear localization signal from nucleoplasmin
   6820..10921   +  CDS            dCas9 (fragment): catalytically dead mutant of the Cas9 endonuclease from the Streptococcus pyogenes Type II CRISPR/Cas system RNA-guided DNA-binding protein that lacks endonuclease activity due to the D10A mutation in the RuvC catalytic domain and the N863A mutation in the HNH catalytic domain
  11012..11077   +  CDS            3xFLAG: three tandem FLAG® epitope tags, followed by an enterokinase cleavage site
  11069..11242   +  CDS            NCOA3 (fragment): NCOA3_HUMAN - Also known as AIB1, BHLHE42, RAC3, TRAM1. Experimental evidence at protein level: Swiss-Prot protein existence level 1. Nuclear receptor coactivator that directly binds nuclear receptors and stimulates the transcriptional activities in a hormone- dependent fashion. Plays a central role in creating a multisubunit coactivator complex, which probably acts via remodeling of chromatin. Involved in the coactivation of different nuclear receptors, such as for steroids (GR and ER), retinoids (RARs and RXRs), thyroid hormone (TRs), vitamin D3 (VDR) and prostanoids (PPARs). Displays histon
  11258..11383   +  CDS            FOXO3 (fragment): FOXO3_HUMAN - Also known as FKHRL1 From Homo sapiens (Human).
  11402..11533   +  CDS            ZNF473 (fragment): ZN473_HUMAN - Also known as KIAA1141, ZFP100. Experimental evidence at protein level: Swiss-Prot protein existence level 1. Involved in histone 3'-end pre-mRNA processing by associating with U7 snRNP and interacting with SLBP/pre-mRNA complex. Increases histone 3'-end pre-mRNA processing but has no effect on U7 snRNP levels, when overexpressed. Required for cell cycle progression from G1 to S phases. From Homo sapiens (Human).
  11555..11610   +  CDS            P2A (fragment): 2A peptide from porcine teschovirus-1 polyprotein Eukaryotic ribosomes fail to insert a peptide bond between the Gly and Pro residues, yielding separate polypeptides.
  11618..12328   +  CDS            mTagBFP2: mTagBFP2 is a basic (constitutively fluorescent) blue fluorescent protein published in 2011, derived from Entacmaea quadricolor. It is reported to be a very rapidly-maturing monomer with very low acid sensitivity.
  12376..12497   -  polyA_signal   SV40 poly(A) signal: SV40 polyadenylation signal
  12520..12589   -  CDS            large T antigen (fragment): large T antigen from SV40 (simian virus 40)
  12612..12658   +  terminator     T7 terminator: transcription terminator for bacteriophage T7 RNA polymerase
  12688..12824   +  terminator     rrnG terminator: transcription terminator from the E. coli ribosomal RNA rrnG operon (Albrechtsen et al., 1991)
  12869..12940   +  misc_feature   3' β-globin insulator: insulator downstream of the human β-globin locus (Farrell et al., 2002)
  13166..13754   -  rep_origin     ori: high-copy-number ColE1/pMB1/pBR322/pUC origin of replication
>Addgene plasmid #249155 | pPD231 PPH-T2A-dCas9-NFZ-P2A-BFP | addgene full sequence | sequence record 496439 | Addgene NGS Result
GAAGATCCTTTGATCTTTTCTACGGGGTCTGACGCTCAGTGGAACGAAAACTCACGTTAAGGGATTTTGG
TCATGAGATTATCAAAAAGGATCTTCACCTAGATCCTTTTAAATTAAAAATGAAGTTTTAAATCAATCTA
AAGTATATATGAGTAAACTTGGTCTGACAGTTACCAATGCTTAATCAGTGAGGCACCTATCTCAGCGATC
TGTCTATTTCGTTCATCCATAGTTGCATTTAAATTTCCGAACTCTCCAAGGCCCTCGTCGGAAAATCTTC
AAACCTTTCGTCCGATCCATCTTGCAGGCTACCTCTCGAACGAACTATCGCAAGTCTCTTGGCCGGCCTT
GCGCCTTGGCTATTGCTTGGCAGCGCCTATCGCCAGGTATTACTCCAATCCCGAATATCCGAGATCGGGA
TCACCCGAGAGAAGTTCAACCTACATCCTCAATCCCGATCTATCCGAGATCCGAGGAATATCGAAATCGG
GGCGCGCCTGGCCTCCGCGCCGGGTTTTGGCGCCTCCCGCGGGCGCCCCCCTCGTCACGGCGAGCGCTGC
CACGTCAGACGAAGGGCGCAGGAGCGTCCTGATCCTTCCGCCCGGACGCTCAGGACAGCGGCCCGCTGCT
CATAAGACTCGGCCTTAGAACCCCAGTATCAGCAGAAGGACATTTTAGGACGGGACTTGGGTGACTCTAG
GGCACTGGTTTTCTTTCCAGAGAGCGGAACAGGCGAGGAAAAGTAGTCCCTTCTCGGCGATTCTGCGGAG
GGATCTCCGTGGGGCGGTGAACGCCGATGATTATATAAGGACGCGCCGGGTGTGGCACAGCTAGTTCCGT
CGCAGCCGGGATTTGGGTCGCGGTTCTTGTTTGTGGATCGCTGTGATCGTCACTTGGTGAGTAGCGGGCT
GCTGGGCTGGCCGGGGCTTTCGTGGCCGCCGGGCCGCTCGGTGGGACGGAAGCGTGTGGAGAGACCGCCA
AGGGCTGTAGTCTGGGTCCGCGAGCAAGGTTGCCCTGAACTGGGGGTTGGGGGGAGCGCAGCAAAATGGC
GGCTGTTCCCGAGTCTTGAATGGAAGACGCTTGTGAGGCGGGCTGTGAGGTCGTTGAAACAAGGTGGGGG
GCATGGTGGGCGGCAAGAACCCAAGGTCTTGAGCCCTTCGCTAATGCGGGAAAGCTCTTATTCGGGTGAG
ATGGGCTGGGCACCATCTGGGGACCCTGACGTGAAGTTTGTCACTGACTGGAGAACTCGGTTTGTCGTCT
GTTGCGGGGGCGGCAGTTATGGCGGTGCCGTTGGGCAGTGCACCCGTACCTTTGGGAGCGCGCGCCCTCG
TCGTGTCGTGACGTCACCCGTTCTGTTGGCTTATAATGCAGGGTGGGGCCACCTGCCGGTAGGTGTGCGG
TAGGCTTTTCTCCGTCGCAGGACGCAGGGTTCGGGCCTAGGGTAGGCTCTCCTGAATCGACAGGCGCCGG
ACCTCTGGTGAGGGGAGGGATAAGTGAGGCGTCAGTTTCTTTGGTCGGTTTTATGTACCTATCTTCTTAA
GTAGCTGAAGCTCCGGTTTTGAACTATGCGCTCGGGGTTGGCGAGTGTGTTTTGTGAAGTTTTTTAGGCA
CCTTTTGAAATGTAATCATTTGGGTCAATATGTAATTTTCAGTGTTAGACTTGTAAATTGTCCGCTAAAT
TCTGGCCGTTTTTGGCTTTTTTGTTAGACAACATGGCCAAGCCTTTGTCTCAAGAAGAATCCACCCTCAT
TGAAAGAGCAACGGCTACAATCAACAGCATCCCCATCTCTGAAGACTACAGCGTCGCCAGCGCAGCTCTC
TCTAGCGACGGCCGCATCTTCACTGGTGTCAATGTATATCATTTTACTGGGGGACCTTGTGCAGAACTCG
TGGTGCTGGGCACTGCTGCTGCTGCGGCAGCTGGCAACCTGACTTGTATCGTCGCGATCGGAAATGAGAA
CAGGGGCATCTTGAGCCCCTGCGGACGGTGCCGACAGGTGCTTCTCGATCTGCATCCTGGGATCAAAGCC
ATAGTGAAGGACAGTGATGGACAGCCGACGGCAGTTGGGATTCGTGAATTGCTGCCCTCTGGTTATGTGT
GGGAGGGCTAAGCTAGTATGTAAGCCTAGTCTTAGATAATAAAATCGCTATCCATCGAAGATGGATGTGT
GTTGGTTTTTTGTGTGTGTAACGCTAGGCGCGCCTGGTGTACCGAGAACGATCCTCTCAGTGCGAGTCTC
GACGATCCATATCGTTGCTTGGCAGTCAGCCAGTCGGAATCCAGCTTGGGACCCAGGAAGTCCAATCGTC
AGATATTGTACTCAAGCCTGGTCACGGCAGCGTACCGATCTGTTTAAACCTAGATATTGATAGTCTGATC
GGTCAACGTATAATCGAGTCCTAGCTTTTGCAAACATCTATCAAGAGACAGGATCAGCAGGAGGCTTTCG
CATGAGTATTCAACATTTCCGTGTCGCCCTTATTCCCTTTTTTGCGGCATTTTGCCTTCCTGTTTTTGCT
CACCCAGAAACGCTGGTGAAAGTAAAAGATGCTGAAGATCAGTTGGGTGCGCGAGTGGGTTACATCGAAC
TGGATCTCAACAGCGGTAAGATCCTTGAGAGTTTTCGCCCCGAAGAACGCTTTCCAATGATGAGCACTTT
TAAAGTTCTGCTATGTGGCGCGGTATTATCCCGTATTGACGCCGGGCAAGAGCAACTCGGTCGCCGCATA
CACTATTCTCAGAATGACTTGGTTGAGTATTCACCAGTCACAGAAAAGCATCTTACGGATGGCATGACAG
TAAGAGAATTATGCAGTGCTGCCATAACCATGAGTGATAACACTGCGGCCAACTTACTTCTGACAACGAT
TGGAGGACCGAAGGAGCTAACCGCTTTTTTGCACAACATGGGGGATCATGTAACTCGCCTTGATCGTTGG
GAACCGGAGCTGAATGAAGCCATACCAAACGACGAGCGTGACACCACGATGCCTGTAGCAATGGCAACAA
CCTTGCGTAAACTATTAACTGGCGAACTACTTACTCTAGCTTCCCGGCAACAGTTGATAGACTGGATGGA
GGCGGATAAAGTTGCAGGACCACTTCTGCGCTCGGCCCTTCCGGCTGGCTGGTTTATTGCTGATAAATCT
GGAGCCGGTGAGCGTGGGTCTCGCGGTATCATTGCAGCACTGGGGCCAGATGGTAAGCCCTCCCGTATCG
TAGTTATCTACACGACGGGGAGTCAGGCAACTATGGATGAACGAAATAGACAGATCGCTGAGATAGGTGC
CTCACTGATTAAGCATTGGTAACCGATTCTAGGTGCATTGGCGCAGAAAAAAATGCCTGATGCGACGCTG
CGCGTCTTATACTCCCACATATGCCAGATTCAGCAACGGATACGGCTTCCCCAACTTGCCCACTTCCATA
CGTGTCCTCCTTACCAGAAATTTATCCTTAAGATCCCGAATCGTTTAAACTCGACTCTGGCTCTATCGAA
TCTCCGTCGTTTCGAGCTTACGCGAACAGCCGTGGCGCTCATTTGCTCGTCGGGCATCGAATCTCGTCAG
CTATCGTCAGCTTACCTTTTTGGCAGCGATCGCGGCTCCCGACATCTTGGACCATTAGCTCCACAGGTAT
CTTCTTCCCTCTAGTGGTCATAACAGCAGCTTCAGCTACCTCTCAATTCAAAAAACCCCTCAAGACCCGT
TTAGAGGCCCCAAGGGGTTATGCTATCAATCGTTGCGTTACACACACAAAAAACCAACACACATCCATCT
TCGATGGATAGCGATTTTATTATCTAACTGCTGATCGAGTGTAGCCCTTAACCGCTTTTGAATGTCCGTC
TTAGTTAATCCCTAATTGAACGCTCCAAAAGGTGACTTCCAATAGGGATTTATTCCTTTTAAAATTAACG
GCATAATCGTAGATCTCGTGAGGCTCCGGTGCCCGTCAGTGGGCAGAGCGCACATCGCCCACAGTCCCCG
AGAAGTTGGGGGGAGGGGTCGGCAATTGAACCGGTGCCTAGAGAAGGTGGCGCGGGGTAAACTGGGAAAG
TGATGTCGTGTACTGGCTCCGCCTTTTTCCCGAGGGTGGGGGAGAACCGTATATAAGTGCACTAGTCGCC
GTGAACGTTCTTTTTCGCAACGGGTTTGCCGCCAGAACACAGGTAAGTGCCGTGTGTGGTTCCCGCGGGC
CTGGCCTCTTTACGGGTTATGGCCCTTGCGTGCCTTGAATTACTTCCACCTGGCTGCAGTACGTGATTCT
TGATCCCGAGCTTCGGGTTGGAAGTGGGTGGGAGAGTTCGTGGCCTTGCGCTTAAGGAGCCCCTTCGCCT
CGTGCTTGAGTTGTGGCCTGGCCTGGGCGCTGGGGCCGCCGCGTGCGAATCTGGTGGCACCTTCGCGCCT
GTCTCGCTGCTTTCGATAAGTCTCTAGCCATTTAAAATTTTTGATGACCTGCTGCGACGCTTTTTTTCTG
GCAAGATAGTCTTGTAAATGCGGGCCAAGATCAGCACACTGGTATTTCGGTTTTTGGGGCCGCGGGCGGC
GACGGGGCCCGTGCGTCCCAGCGCACATGTTCGGCGAGGCGGGGCCTGCGAGCGCGGCCACCGAGAATCG
GACGGGGGTAGTCTCAAGCTGCCCGGCCTGCTCTGGTGCCTGGCCTCGCGCCGCCGTGTATCGCCCCGCC
CTGGGCGGCAAGGCTGGCCCGGTCGGCACCAGTTGCGTGAGCGGAAAGATGGCCGCTTCCCGGCCCTGCT
GCAGGGAGCACAAAATGGAGGACGCGGCGCTCGGGAGAGCGGGCGGGTGAGTCACCCACACAAAGGAAAA
GGGCCTTTCCGTCCTCAGCCGTCGCTTCATGTGACTCCACGGAGTACCGGGCGCCGTCCAGGCACCTCGA
TTAGTTCTCCAGCTTTTGGAGTACGTCGTCTTTAGGTTGGGGGGAGGGGTTTTATGCGATGGAGTTTCCC
CACACTGAGTGGGTGGAGACTGAAGTTAGGCCAGCTTGGCACTTGATGTAATTCTCCTTGGAATTTGCCC
TTTTTGAGTTTGGATCTTGGTTCATTCTCAAGCCTCAGACAGTGGTTCAAAGTTTTTTTCTTCCATTTCA
GGTGTCGTGAAAACTACCCCTAAAAGCCAAAAGATCTTTGTCGATCCTACCATCCACTCGACACACCCGC
CAGCGGCCGCTGCCAAGCTTGCTAGCGCCACCATGTCGCGGAGGCGGCACAGCTACGAGAACGATGGTGG
ACAACCTCACAAAAGGAGGAAGACGTCTATGCTAGCCTCCAAAACCATCGTTCTTTCGGTCGGCGAGGCT
ACTCGCACTCTGACTGAGATCCAGTCCACCGCAGACCGTCAGATCTTCGAAGAGAAGGTCGGGCCTCTGG
TGGGTCGGCTGCGCCTCACGGCTTCGCTCCGTCAAAACGGAGCCAAGACCGCGTATCGAGTCAACCTAAA
ACTGGATCAGGCGGACGTCGTTGATTCCGGACTTCCGAAAGTGCGCTACACTCAGGTATGGTCGCACGAC
GTGACAATCGTTGCGAATAGCACCGAGGCCTCGCGCAAATCGTTGTACGATTTGACCAAGTCCCTCGTCG
CGACCTCGCAGGTCGAAGATCTTGTCGTCAACCTTGTGCCGCTGGGCCGTTCTTCAACTTTCTTGTACAA
AGTGGGCGGAGGAGGTGGAAGCGGAGGAGGAGGAAGCGGAGGAGGAGGTAGCGGACCTAAGAAAAAGAGG
AAGGTGGCGGCCGCTGGTACCCCTTCAGGGCAGATCAGCAACCAGGCCCTGGCTCTGGCCCCTAGCTCCG
CTCCAGTGCTGGCCCAGACTATGGTGCCCTCTAGTGCTATGGTGCCTCTGGCCCAGCCACCTGCTCCAGC
CCCTGTGCTGACCCCAGGACCACCCCAGTCACTGAGCGCTCCAGTGCCCAAGTCTACACAGGCCGGCGAG
GGGACTCTGAGTGAAGCTCTGCTGCACCTGCAGTTCGACGCTGATGAGGACCTGGGAGCTCTGCTGGGGA
ACAGCACCGATCCCGGAGTGTTCACAGATCTGGCCTCCGTGGACAACTCTGAGTTTCAGCAGCTGCTGAA
TCAGGGCGTGTCCATGTCTCATAGTACAGCCGAACCAATGCTGATGGAGTACCCCGAAGCCATTACCCGG
CTGGTGACCGGCAGCCAGCGGCCCCCCGACCCCGCTCCAACTCCCCTGGGAACCAGCGGCCTGCCTAATG
GGCTGTCCGGAGATGAAGACTTCTCAAGCATCGCTGATATGGACTTTAGTGCCCTGCTGTCACAGATTTC
CTCTAGTGGGCAGGGAGGAGGTGGAAGCGGCTTCAGCGTGGACACCAGTGCCCTGCTGGACCTGTTCAGC
CCCTCGGTGACCGTGCCCGACATGAGCCTGCCTGACCTTGACAGCAGCCTGGCCAGTATCCAAGAGCTCC
TGTCTCCCCAGGAGCCCCCCAGGCCTCCCGAGGCAGAGAACAGCAGCCCGGATTCAGGGAAGCAGCTGGT
GCACTACACAGCGCAGCCGCTGTTCCTGCTGGACCCCGGCTCCGTGGACACCGGGAGCAACGACCTGCCG
GTGCTGTTTGAGCTGGGAGAGGGCTCCTACTTCTCCGAAGGGGACGGCTTCGCCGAGGACCCCACCATCT
CCCTGCTGACAGGCTCGGAGCCTCCCAAAGCCAAGGACCCCACTGTCTCCGATATCGGCAGTGGAGAGGG
CAGAGGAAGTCTGCTAACATGCGGTGACGTCGAGGAGAATCCTGGCCCAATGAAAAGGCCGGCGGCCACG
AAAAAGGCCGGCCAGGCAAAAAAGAAAAAGGACAAGAAGTACAGCATCGGCCTGGCCATCGGCACCAACT
CTGTGGGCTGGGCCGTGATCACCGACGAGTACAAGGTGCCCAGCAAGAAATTCAAGGTGCTGGGCAACAC
CGACCGGCACAGCATCAAGAAGAACCTGATCGGAGCCCTGCTGTTCGACAGCGGCGAAACAGCCGAGGCC
ACCCGGCTGAAGAGAACCGCCAGAAGAAGATACACCAGACGGAAGAACCGGATCTGCTATCTGCAAGAGA
TCTTCAGCAACGAGATGGCCAAGGTGGACGACAGCTTCTTCCACAGACTGGAAGAGTCCTTCCTGGTGGA
AGAGGATAAGAAGCACGAGCGGCACCCCATCTTCGGCAACATCGTGGACGAGGTGGCCTACCACGAGAAG
TACCCCACCATCTACCACCTGAGAAAGAAACTGGTGGACAGCACCGACAAGGCCGACCTGCGGCTGATCT
ATCTGGCCCTGGCCCACATGATCAAGTTCCGGGGCCACTTCCTGATCGAGGGCGACCTGAACCCCGACAA
CAGCGACGTGGACAAGCTGTTCATCCAGCTGGTGCAGACCTACAACCAGCTGTTCGAGGAAAACCCCATC
AACGCCAGCGGCGTGGACGCCAAGGCCATCCTGTCTGCCAGACTGAGCAAGAGCAGACGGCTGGAAAATC
TGATCGCCCAGCTGCCCGGCGAGAAGAAGAATGGCCTGTTCGGCAACCTGATTGCCCTGAGCCTGGGCCT
GACCCCCAACTTCAAGAGCAACTTCGACCTGGCCGAGGATGCCAAACTGCAGCTGAGCAAGGACACCTAC
GACGACGACCTGGACAACCTGCTGGCCCAGATCGGCGACCAGTACGCCGACCTGTTTCTGGCCGCCAAGA
ACCTGTCCGACGCCATCCTGCTGAGCGACATCCTGAGAGTGAACACCGAGATCACCAAGGCCCCCCTGAG
CGCCTCTATGATCAAGAGATACGACGAGCACCACCAGGACCTGACCCTGCTGAAAGCTCTCGTGCGGCAG
CAGCTGCCTGAGAAGTACAAAGAGATTTTCTTCGACCAGAGCAAGAACGGCTACGCCGGCTACATTGACG
GCGGAGCCAGCCAGGAAGAGTTCTACAAGTTCATCAAGCCCATCCTGGAAAAGATGGACGGCACCGAGGA
ACTGCTCGTGAAGCTGAACAGAGAGGACCTGCTGCGGAAGCAGCGGACCTTCGACAACGGCAGCATCCCC
CACCAGATCCACCTGGGAGAGCTGCACGCCATTCTGCGGCGGCAGGAAGATTTTTACCCATTCCTGAAGG
ACAACCGGGAAAAGATCGAGAAGATCCTGACCTTCCGCATCCCCTACTACGTGGGCCCTCTGGCCAGGGG
AAACAGCAGATTCGCCTGGATGACCAGAAAGAGCGAGGAAACCATCACCCCCTGGAACTTCGAGGAAGTG
GTGGACAAGGGCGCTTCCGCCCAGAGCTTCATCGAGCGGATGACCAACTTCGATAAGAACCTGCCCAACG
AGAAGGTGCTGCCCAAGCACAGCCTGCTGTACGAGTACTTCACCGTGTATAACGAGCTGACCAAAGTGAA
ATACGTGACCGAGGGAATGAGAAAGCCCGCCTTCCTGAGCGGCGAGCAGAAAAAGGCCATCGTGGACCTG
CTGTTCAAGACCAACCGGAAAGTGACCGTGAAGCAGCTGAAAGAGGACTACTTCAAGAAAATCGAGTGCT
TCGACTCCGTGGAAATCTCCGGCGTGGAAGATCGGTTCAACGCCTCCCTGGGCACATACCACGATCTGCT
GAAAATTATCAAGGACAAGGACTTCCTGGACAATGAGGAAAACGAGGACATTCTGGAAGATATCGTGCTG
ACCCTGACACTGTTTGAGGACAGAGAGATGATCGAGGAACGGCTGAAAACCTATGCCCACCTGTTCGACG
ACAAAGTGATGAAGCAGCTGAAGCGGCGGAGATACACCGGCTGGGGCAGGCTGAGCCGGAAGCTGATCAA
CGGCATCCGGGACAAGCAGTCCGGCAAGACAATCCTGGATTTCCTGAAGTCCGACGGCTTCGCCAACAGA
AACTTCATGCAGCTGATCCACGACGACAGCCTGACCTTTAAAGAGGACATCCAGAAAGCCCAGGTGTCCG
GCCAGGGCGATAGCCTGCACGAGCACATTGCCAATCTGGCCGGCAGCCCCGCCATTAAGAAGGGCATCCT
GCAGACAGTGAAGGTGGTGGACGAGCTCGTGAAAGTGATGGGCCGGCACAAGCCCGAGAACATCGTGATC
GAAATGGCCAGAGAGAACCAGACCACCCAGAAGGGACAGAAGAACAGCCGCGAGAGAATGAAGCGGATCG
AAGAGGGCATCAAAGAGCTGGGCAGCCAGATCCTGAAAGAACACCCCGTGGAAAACACCCAGCTGCAGAA
CGAGAAGCTGTACCTGTACTACCTGCAGAATGGGCGGGATATGTACGTGGACCAGGAACTGGACATCAAC
CGGCTGTCCGACTACGATGTGGACCACATCGTGCCTCAGAGCTTTCTGAAGGACGACTCCATCGACAACA
AGGTGCTGACCAGAAGCGACAAGGCCCGGGGCAAGAGCGACAACGTGCCCTCCGAAGAGGTCGTGAAGAA
GATGAAGAACTACTGGCGGCAGCTGCTGAACGCCAAGCTGATTACCCAGAGAAAGTTCGACAATCTGACC
AAGGCCGAGAGAGGCGGCCTGAGCGAACTGGATAAGGCCGGCTTCATCAAGAGACAGCTGGTGGAAACCC
GGCAGATCACAAAGCACGTGGCACAGATCCTGGACTCCCGGATGAACACTAAGTACGACGAGAATGACAA
GCTGATCCGGGAAGTGAAAGTGATCACCCTGAAGTCCAAGCTGGTGTCCGATTTCCGGAAGGATTTCCAG
TTTTACAAAGTGCGCGAGATCAACAACTACCACCACGCCCACGACGCCTACCTGAACGCCGTCGTGGGAA
CCGCCCTGATCAAAAAGTACCCTAAGCTGGAAAGCGAGTTCGTGTACGGCGACTACAAGGTGTACGACGT
GCGGAAGATGATCGCCAAGAGCGAGCAGGAAATCGGCAAGGCTACCGCCAAGTACTTCTTCTACAGCAAC
ATCATGAACTTTTTCAAGACCGAGATTACCCTGGCCAACGGCGAGATCCGGAAGCGGCCTCTGATCGAGA
CAAACGGCGAAACCGGGGAGATCGTGTGGGATAAGGGCCGGGATTTTGCCACCGTGCGGAAAGTGCTGAG
CATGCCCCAAGTGAATATCGTGAAAAAGACCGAGGTGCAGACAGGCGGCTTCAGCAAAGAGTCTATCCTG
CCCAAGAGGAACAGCGATAAGCTGATCGCCAGAAAGAAGGACTGGGACCCTAAGAAGTACGGCGGCTTCG
ACAGCCCCACCGTGGCCTATTCTGTGCTGGTGGTGGCCAAAGTGGAAAAGGGCAAGTCCAAGAAACTGAA
GAGTGTGAAAGAGCTGCTGGGGATCACCATCATGGAAAGAAGCAGCTTCGAGAAGAATCCCATCGACTTT
CTGGAAGCCAAGGGCTACAAAGAAGTGAAAAAGGACCTGATCATCAAGCTGCCTAAGTACTCCCTGTTCG
AGCTGGAAAACGGCCGGAAGAGAATGCTGGCCTCTGCCGGCGAACTGCAGAAGGGAAACGAACTGGCCCT
GCCCTCCAAATATGTGAACTTCCTGTACCTGGCCAGCCACTATGAGAAGCTGAAGGGCTCCCCCGAGGAT
AATGAGCAGAAACAGCTGTTTGTGGAACAGCACAAGCACTACCTGGACGAGATCATCGAGCAGATCAGCG
AGTTCTCCAAGAGAGTGATCCTGGCCGACGCTAATCTGGACAAAGTGCTGTCCGCCTACAACAAGCACCG
GGATAAGCCCATCAGAGAGCAGGCCGAGAATATCATCCACCTGTTTACCCTGACCAATCTGGGAGCCCCT
GCCGCCTTCAAGTACTTTGACACCACCATCGACCGGAAGAGGTACACCAGCACCAAAGAGGTGCTGGACG
CCACCCTGATCCACCAGAGCATCACCGGCCTGTACGAGACACGGATCGACCTGTCTCAGCTGGGAGGCGA
CAGCGCTGGAGGAGGTGGAAGCGGAGGAGGAGGAAGCGGAGGAGGAGGTAGCGGACCTAAGAAAAAGAGG
AAGGTGGCGGCCGCTGGATCCGACTACAAAGACCATGACGGTGATTATAAAGATCATGACATCGACTACA
AGGATGACGATGACAAGGGTGGATCCGGATCAGGCTCCGAGGGCCAGAGCGACGAGAGAGCCCTGCTGGA
CCAGCTGCACACCCTGCTGAGCAACACCGACGCCACCGGCCTGGAGGAGATCGACAGAGCCCTGGGCATC
CCCGAGCTGGTGAACCAGGGCCAGGCCCTGGAGCCCAAGCAGGGAGGAGGAGGTAGCGGACACGAGAAGT
TCCCCAGCGACCTGGACCTGGACATGTTCAACGGCAGCCTGGAGTGCGACATGGAGAGCATCATCAGAAG
CGAGCTGATGGACGCCGACGGCCTGGACTTCAACTTCGACAGCGGAGGAGGAGGTAGCGGATTCGTGACC
CTGAAGGACGTGGGCATGGACTTCACCCTGGGCGACTGGGAGCAGCTGGGCCTGGAGCAGGGCGACACCT
TCTGGGACACCGCCCTGGACAACTGCCAGGACCTGTTCCTGCTGGACCCCCCCGGTGGATCCGGATCAGG
CTCCGCCACGAACTTCTCTCTGTTAAAGCAAGCAGGTGACGTGGAAGAAAACCCCGGTCCCGGATCCATG
GTTAGTAAGGGAGAGGAGTTGATAAAAGAGAATATGCACATGAAACTGTATATGGAAGGGACAGTGGACA
ACCATCACTTCAAGTGCACCTCTGAGGGAGAAGGAAAGCCATACGAAGGCACCCAGACTATGCGAATTAA
GGTCGTGGAGGGAGGGCCTCTCCCCTTCGCCTTCGATATTCTTGCAACATCTTTCCTCTACGGGAGCAAA
ACCTTCATCAATCACACACAAGGCATACCTGACTTTTTTAAGCAGAGTTTTCCAGAGGGCTTTACCTGGG
AGCGTGTGACTACATACGAAGATGGGGGTGTGCTGACGGCTACACAGGATACTTCACTTCAGGACGGTTG
TCTGATCTACAACGTCAAGATCAGGGGGGTCAATTTCACCTCGAATGGACCAGTAATGCAAAAAAAGACC
CTGGGATGGGAAGCTTTTACTGAAACTCTCTATCCCGCCGACGGCGGCCTCGAAGGCAGAAACGATATGG
CTTTGAAGCTGGTTGGCGGGTCCCATCTAATTGCCAATGCCAAAACCACATATAGGAGCAAAAAGCCTGC
AAAGAACCTGAAGATGCCGGGTGTGTACTATGTTGACTATAGATTAGAGCGGATCAAAGAGGCAAATAAC
GAAACGTACGTGGAGCAGCACGAGGTAGCCGTGGCGCGCTACTGCGATTTACCCTCCAAACTGGGCCATA
AACTGAACTAACTTGACTGACTGAGATACAGCGTACCTTCAGCTCACAGACATGATAAGATACATTGATG
AGTTTGGACAAACCACAACTAGAATGCAGTGAAAAAAATGCTTTATTTGTGAAATTTGTGATGCTATTGC
TTTATTTGTAACCATTATAAGCTGCAATAAACAAGTTAACAACAACAATTGCATTCATTTTATGTTTCAG
GTTCAGGGGGAGGTGTGGGAGGTTTTTTAAAGCAAGTAAAACCTCTACAAATGTGGTATTGGCCCATCTC
TATCGGTATCGTAGCATAACCCCTTGGGGCCTCTAAACGGGTCTTGAGGGGTTTTTTGTGCCCCTCGGGC
CGGATTGCTATCTACCGGCATTGGCGCAGAAAAAAATGCCTGATGCGACGCTGCGCGTCTTATACTCCCA
CATATGCCAGATTCAGCAACGGATACGGCTTCCCCAACTTGCCCACTTCCATACGTGTCCTCCTTACCAG
AAATTTATCCTTAAGGTCGTCAGCTATCCTGCAGGCGATCTCTCGATTTCGATCAAGACATTCCTTTAAT
GGTCTTTTCTGGACACCACTAGGGGTCAGAAGTAGTTCATCAAACTTTCTTCCCTCCCTAATCTCATTGG
TTACCTTGGGCTATCGAAACTTAATTAACCAGTCAAGTCAGCTACTTGGCGAGATCGACTTGTCTGGGTT
TCGACTACGCTCAGAATTGCGTCAGTCAAGTTCGATCTGGTCCTTGCTATTGCACCCGTTCTCCGATTAC
GAGTTTCATTTAAATCATGTGAGCAAAAGGCCAGCAAAAGGCCAGGAACCGTAAAAAGGCCGCGTTGCTG
GCGTTTTTCCATAGGCTCCGCCCCCCTGACGAGCATCACAAAAATCGACGCTCAAGTCAGAGGTGGCGAA
ACCCGACAGGACTATAAAGATACCAGGCGTTTCCCCCTGGAAGCTCCCTCGTGCGCTCTCCTGTTCCGAC
CCTGCCGCTTACCGGATACCTGTCCGCCTTTCTCCCTTCGGGAAGCGTGGCGCTTTCTCATAGCTCACGC
TGTAGGTATCTCAGTTCGGTGTAGGTCGTTCGCTCCAAGCTGGGCTGTGTGCACGAACCCCCCGTTCAGC
CCGACCGCTGCGCCTTATCCGGTAACTATCGTCTTGAGTCCAACCCGGTAAGACACGACTTATCGCCACT
GGCAGCAGCCACTGGTAACAGGATTAGCAGAGCGAGGTATGTAGGCGGTGCTACAGAGTTCTTGAAGTGG
TGGCCTAACTACGGCTACACTAGAAGAACAGTATTTGGTATCTGCGCTCTGCTGAAGCCAGTTACCTTCG
GAAAAAGAGTTGGTAGCTCTTGATCCGGCAAACAAACCACCGCTGGTAGCGGTGGTTTTTTTGTTTGCAA
GCAGCAGATTACGCGCAGAAAAAAAGGATCTCAA
